Addgene plasmid #104365: myc-hIFITM3-delta1-21
Purpose: Expresses human IFITM3-delta1-21 with an N-terminal myc tag in mammalian cells.
Depositing lab: Jacob Yount. Depositing organization: Ohio State University. Publication: E3 Ubiquitin Ligase NEDD4 Promotes Influenza Virus Infection by Decreasing Levels of the Antiviral Protein IFITM3. Chesarino NM, McMichael TM, Yount JS. PLoS Pathog. 2015 Aug 11;11(8):e1005095. doi: 10.1371/journal.ppat.1005095. eCollection 2015 Aug. PubMed 26263374.
Backbone
  Vector backbone: pCMV-myc
  Backbone manufacturer: Clontech
  Backbone size w/o insert (bp): 3800
  Total vector size (bp): 4139
  Vector type: Mammalian Expression
Growth in bacteria
  Bacterial resistance: Ampicillin, 100 μg/mL
  Growth temperature: 37°C
  Growth strain: DH5alpha
  Copy number: High Copy
Gene/Insert
  Gene/Insert name: IFITM3
  Species: H. sapiens (human)
  Insert size (bp): 339
  Mutation: deleted amino acids 1-21
  Entrez Gene: IFITM3 (a.k.a. 1-8U, DSPA2b, IP15)
  Promoter: CMV
  Tag / fusion protein: myc (N terminal on backbone)
  Cloning method: Restriction Enzyme; 5′ cloning site EcoR1 (not destroyed); 3′ cloning site Sal (not destroyed)
  Sequencing primers: 5′ GATCCGGTACTAGAGGAACTGAAAAAC
Terms and licenses: Academic/Nonprofit Terms; Industry Terms: Not Available to Industry
How to cite: myc-hIFITM3-delta1-21 was a gift from Jacob Yount (Addgene plasmid # 104365 ; http://n2t.net/addgene:104365 ; RRID:Addgene_104365)
