[The description below was written by a language model from this plasmid's Addgene catalogue record and pLannotate feature annotations shown in this document.]
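Description:
myc-hIFITM3-delta1-21 is a mammalian expression plasmid built on the pCMV-myc backbone, carrying a truncated human IFITM3 coding sequence fused to an N-terminal myc epitope supplied by the vector. The catalogue lists a total size of about 4.1 kb, consistent with the 4,131 nt sequenced record. In E. coli it is maintained through a high-copy ColE1/pUC-type origin and selected with ampicillin via the β-lactamase gene and its own promoter. The annotation also picks up short remnants of lacZα, lacI, rop and bom along with a lac promoter/operator region. These are backbone leftovers from its pUC/pBR322 ancestry and play no role in expression. No mammalian selection marker is annotated, so the plasmid appears suited to transient transfection.

The expression cassette consists of the human cytomegalovirus immediate-early enhancer and promoter, a modified SV40 intron with splice donor and acceptor sites that aids mRNA processing, the tagged open reading frame, and an SV40 polyadenylation signal. The insert, about 339 bp and cloned between EcoRI and SalI sites that remain intact, encodes IFITM3 lacking amino acids 1–21, which matches its annotation as an IFITM3 fragment. The myc tag itself is not called out in the feature table but is recorded as backbone-derived. IFITM3 is an interferon-induced antiviral protein that blocks entry of influenza A and many other enveloped viruses by preventing fusion from endosomes. The associated study concerns regulation of IFITM3 levels by the E3 ubiquitin ligase NEDD4 during influenza infection, so this N-terminal deletion mutant presumably serves as a comparison with full-length protein in such experiments, with detection or immunoprecipitation through the myc epitope.
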