Features (pLannotate 1.2.2; 16 found; start..end, strand, type, name):
     83..103     -  misc_feature   MCS (fragment): pUC18/19 multiple cloning site
    102..405     +  enhancer       CMV enhancer: human cytomegalovirus immediate early enhancer
    406..609     +  promoter       CMV promoter: human cytomegalovirus (CMV) immediate early promoter
    747..843     +  intron         SV40 intron: modified SV40 intron with splice donor and acceptor sites
    970..1305    +  CDS            IFITM3 (fragment): IFM3_HUMAN - Experimental evidence at protein level: Swiss-Prot protein existence level 1. IFN-induced antiviral protein which disrupts intracellular cholesterol homeostasis. Inhibits the entry of viruses to the host cell cytoplasm by preventing viral fusion with cholesterol depleted endosomes. May inactivate new enveloped viruses which buds out of the infected cell, by letting them go out with a cholesterol depleted membrane. Active against multiple viruses, including influenza A virus, SARS coronaviruses (SARS-CoV and SARS-CoV-2), Marburg virus (MARV), Ebola virus (EBOV), Dengue virus (DNV),
   1345..1479    -  polyA_signal   SV40 poly(A) signal: SV40 polyadenylation signal
   1614..1630    -  protein_bind   lac operator: The lac repressor binds to the lac operator to inhibit transcription in E. coli. This inhibition can be relieved by adding lactose or isopropyl-β-D-thiogalactopyranoside (IPTG). lac repressor encoded by lacI
   1638..1668    -  promoter       lac promoter: promoter for the E. coli lac operon
   1683..1704    -  protein_bind   CAP binding site: CAP binding activates transcription in the presence of cAMP. E. coli catabolite activator protein
   1717..1809    -  CDS            lacI (fragment): lac repressor; lacI; The lac repressor binds to the lac operator to inhibit transcription in E. coli. This inhibition can be relieved by adding lactose or isopropyl-β-D-thiogalactopyranoside (IPTG).
   1992..2580    -  rep_origin     ori: high-copy-number ColE1/pMB1/pBR322/pUC origin of replication
   2751..3611    -  CDS            AmpR: β-lactamase; bla; confers resistance to ampicillin, carbenicillin, and related antibiotics
   3612..3716    -  promoter       AmpR promoter: bla
   3811..3846    +  CDS            rop (fragment): Rop protein, which maintains plasmids at low copy number; rop
   3948..4047    +  misc_feature   bom (fragment): basis of mobility region from pBR322
   4053..77      -  CDS            lacZα (fragment) (across the origin): LacZα fragment of β-galactosidase; lacZ fragment
>Addgene plasmid #104365 | myc-hIFITM3-delta1-21 | addgene full sequence | sequence record 199969 | Addgene NGS Result
GGATGTGCTGCAAGGCGATTAAGTTGGGTAACGCCAGGGTTTTCCCAGTCACGACGTTGTAAAACGACGG
CCAGTGAGTTCGAGCTTGCATGCCTGCAGGTCGTTACATAACTTACGGTAAATGGCCCGCCTGGCTGACC
GCCCAACGACCCCCGCCCATTGACGTCAATAATGACGTATGTTCCCATAGTAACGCCAATAGGGACTTTC
CATTGACGTCAATGGGTGGAGTATTTACGGTAAACTGCCCACTTGGCAGTACATCAAGTGTATCATATGC
CAAGTACGCCCCCTATTGACGTCAATGACGGTAAATGGCCCGCCTGGCATTATGCCCAGTACATGACCTT
ATGGGACTTTCCTACTTGGCAGTACATCTACGTATTAGTCATCGCTATTACCATGGTGATGCGGTTTTGG
CAGTACATCAATGGGCGTGGATAGCGGTTTGACTCACGGGGATTTCCAAGTCTCCACCCCATTGACGTCA
ATGGGAGTTTGTTTTGGCACCAAAATCAACGGGACTTTCCAAAATGTCGTAACAACTCCGCCCCATTGAC
GCAAATGGGCGGTAGGCGTGTACGGTGGGAGGTCTATATAAGCAGAGCTCGTTTAGTGAACCGTCAGATC
GCCTGGAGACGCCATCCACGCTGTTTTGACCTCCATAGAAGACACCGGGACCGATCCAGCCTCCGGACTC
TAGAGGATCCGGTACTAGAGGAACTGAAAAACCAGAAAGTTAACTGGTAAGTTTAGTCTTTTTGTCTTTT
ATTTCAGGTCCCGGATCCGGTGGTGGTGCAAATCAAAGAACTGCTCCTCAGTGGATGTTGCCTTTACTTC
TAGGCCTGTACGGAAGTGTTACTTCTGCTCTAAAAGCTGCGGAATTGTACCCGCGGGCCCACCATGGCAT
CAATGCAGAAGCTGATCTCAGAGGAGGACCTGCTTATGGCCATGGAGGCCCGAATTCCCATGCTCAAGGA
GGAGCACGAGGTGGCTGTGCTGGGGGCGCCCCACAACCCTGCTCCCCCGACGTCCACCGTGATCCACATC
CGCAGCGAGACCTCCGTGCCCGACCATGTCGTCTGGTCCCTGTTCAACACCCTCTTCATGAACCCCTGCT
GCCTGGGCTTCATAGCATTCGCCTACTCCGTGAAGTCTAGGGACAGGAAGATGGTTGGCGACGTGACCGG
GGCCCAGGCCTATGCCTCCACCGCCAAGTGCCTGAACATCTGGGCCCTGATTCTGGGCATCCTCATGACC
ATTCTGCTCATCGTCATCCCAGTGCTGATCTTCCAGGCCTATGGATAGGTCGACCGAGATCTCTCGAGGT
ACCGCGGCCGCGGGGATCCAGACATGATAAGATACATTGATGAGTTTGGACAAACCACAACTAGAATGCA
GTGAAAAAAATGCTTTATTTGTGAAATTTGTGATGCTATTGCTTTATTTGTAACCATTATAAGCTGCAAT
AAACAAGTTAACAACAACAATTGCATTCATTTTATGTTTCAGGTTCAGGGGGAGGTGTGGGAGGTTTTTT
CGGATCCTCTAGAGTCGATCTGCAGGCATGCTAGCTTGGCGTAATCATGGTCATAGCTGTTTCCTGTGTG
AAATTGTTATCCGCTCACAATTCCACACAACATACGAGCCGGAAGCATAAAGTGTAAAGCCTGGGGTGCC
TAATGAGTGAGCTAACTCACATTAATTGCGTTGCGCTCACTGCCCGCTTTCCAGTCGGGAAACCTGTCGT
GCCAGCTGCATTAATGAATCGGCCAACGCGCGGGGAGAGGCGGTTTGCGTATTGGGCGCTCTTCCGCTTC
CTCGCTCACTGACTCGCTGCGCTCGGTCGTTCGGCTGCGGCGAGCGGTATCAGCTCACTCAAAGGCGGTA
ATACGGTTATCCACAGAATCAGGGGATAACGCAGGAAAGAACATGTGAGCAAAAGGCCAGCAAAAGGCCA
GGAACCGTAAAAAGGCCGCGTTGCTGGCGTTTTTCCATAGGCTCCGCCCCCCTGACGAGCATCACAAAAA
TCGACGCTCAAGTCAGAGGTGGCGAAACCCGACAGGACTATAAAGATACCAGGCGTTTCCCCCTGGAAGC
TCCCTCGTGCGCTCTCCTGTTCCGACCCTGCCGCTTACCGGATACCTGTCCGCCTTTCTCCCTTCGGGAA
GCGTGGCGCTTTCTCATAGCTCACGCTGTAGGTATCTCAGTTCGGTGTAGGTCGTTCGCTCCAAGCTGGG
CTGTGTGCACGAACCCCCCGTTCAGCCCGACCGCTGCGCCTTATCCGGTAACTATCGTCTTGAGTCCAAC
CCGGTAAGACACGACTTATCGCCACTGGCAGCAGCCACTGGTAACAGGATTAGCAGAGCGAGGTATGTAG
GCGGTGCTACAGAGTTCTTGAAGTGGTGGCCTAACTACGGCTACACTAGAAGAACAGTATTTGGTATCTG
CGCTCTGCTGAAGCCAGTTACCTTCGGAAAAAGAGTTGGTAGCTCTTGATCCGGCAAACAAACCACCGCT
GGTAGCGGTGGTTTTTTTGTTTGCAAGCAGCAGATTACGCGCAGAAAAAAAGGATCTCAAGAAGATCCTT
TGATCTTTTCTACGGGGTCTGACGCTCAGTGGAACGAAAACTCACGTTAAGGGATTTTGGTCATGAGATT
ATCAAAAAGGATCTTCACCTAGATCCTTTTAAATTAAAAATGAAGTTTTAAATCAATCTAAAGTATATAT
GAGTAAACTTGGTCTGACAGTTACCAATGCTTAATCAGTGAGGCACCTATCTCAGCGATCTGTCTATTTC
GTTCATCCATAGTTGCCTGACTCCCCGTCGTGTAGATAACTACGATACGGGAGGGCTTACCATCTGGCCC
CAGTGCTGCAATGATACCGCGAGACCCACGCTCACCGGCTCCAGATTTATCAGCAATAAACCAGCCAGCC
GGAAGGGCCGAGCGCAGAAGTGGTCCTGCAACTTTATCCGCCTCCATCCAGTCTATTAATTGTTGCCGGG
AAGCTAGAGTAAGTAGTTCGCCAGTTAATAGTTTGCGCAACGTTGTTGCCATTGCTACAGGCATCGTGGT
GTCACGCTCGTCGTTTGGTATGGCTTCATTCAGCTCCGGTTCCCAACGATCAAGGCGAGTTACATGATCC
CCCATGTTGTGCAAAAAAGCGGTTAGCTCCTTCGGTCCTCCGATCGTTGTCAGAAGTAAGTTGGCCGCAG
TGTTATCACTCATGGTTATGGCAGCACTGCATAATTCTCTTACTGTCATGCCATCCGTAAGATGCTTTTC
TGTGACTGGTGAGTACTCAACCAAGTCATTCTGAGAATAGTGTATGCGGCGACCGAGTTGCTCTTGCCCG
GCGTCAATACGGGATAATACCGCGCCACATAGCAGAACTTTAAAAGTGCTCATCATTGGAAAACGTTCTT
CGGGGCGAAAACTCTCAAGGATCTTACCGCTGTTGAGATCCAGTTCGATGTAACCCACTCGTGCACCCAA
CTGATCTTCAGCATCTTTTACTTTCACCAGCGTTTCTGGGTGAGCAAAAACAGGAAGGCAAAATGCCGCA
AAAAAGGGAATAAGGGCGACACGGAAATGTTGAATACTCATACTCTTCCTTTTTCAATATTATTGAAGCA
TTTATCAGGGTTATTGTCTCATGAGCGGATACATATTTGAATGTATTTAGAAAAATAAACAAATAGGGGT
TCCGCGCACATTTCCCCGAAAAGTGCCACCTGACGTCTAAGAAACCATTATTATCATGACATTAACCTAT
AAAAATAGGCGTATCACGAGGCCCTTTCGTCTCGCGCGTTTCGGTGATGACGGTGAAAACCTCTGACACA
TGCAGCTCCCGGAGACGGTCACAGCTTGTCTGTAAGCGGATGCCGGGAGCAGACAAGCCCGTCAGGGCGC
GTCAGCGGGTGTTGGCGGGTGTCGGGGCTGGCTTAACTATGCGGCATCAGAGCAGATTGTACTGAGAGTG
CACCATATGCGGTGTGAAATACCGCACAGATGCGTAAGGAGAAAATACCGCATCAGGCGCCATTCGCCAT
TCAGGCTGCGCAACTGTTGGGAAGGGCGATCGGTGCGGGCCTCTTCGCTATTACGCCAGCTGGCGAAAGG
G
