>Addgene plasmid #104365 | myc-hIFITM3-delta1-21 | depositor partial sequence | sequence record 197672 | insert
ATGCTCAAGGAGGAGCACGAGGTGGCTGTGCTGGGGGCGCCCCACAACCCTGCTCCCCCGACGTCCACCG
TGATCCACATCCGCAGCGAGACCTCCGTGCCCGACCATGTCGTCTGGTCCCTGTTCAACACCCTCTTCAT
GAACCCCTGCTGCCTGGGCTTCATAGCATTCGCCTACTCCGTGAAGTCTAGGGACAGGAAGATGGTTGGC
GACGTGACCGGGGCCCAGGCCTATGCCTCCACCGCCAAGTGCCTGAACATCTGGGCCCTGATTCTGGGCA
TCCTCATGACCATTCTGCTCATCGTCATCCCAGTGCTGATCTTCCAGGCCTATGGATAG
